>Addgene plasmid #114151 | pET29b-clbI | addgene full sequence | sequence record 227339 | Addgene NGS Result
CAGCCCAGTAGTAGGTTGAGGCCGTTGAGCACCGCCGCCGCAAGGAATGGTGCATGCAAGGAGATGGCGC
CCAACAGTCCCCCGGCCACGGGGCCTGCCACCATACCCACGCCGAAACAAGCGCTCATGAGCCCGAAGTG
GCGAGCCCGATCTTCCCCATCGGTGATGTCGGCGATATAGGCGCCAGCAACCGCACCTGTGGCGCCGGTG
ATGCCGGCCACGATGCGTCCGGCGTAGAGGATCGAGATCGATCTCGATCCCGCGAAATTAATACGACTCA
CTATAGGGGAATTGTGAGCGGATAACAATTCCCCTCTAGAAATAATTTTGTTTAACTTTAAGAAGGAGAT
ATACATATGATGGCAGAGAATGATTTTGGTATAGCTATCATTGGGATGGCGGGGCGTTTCCCTCAAGCCG
ATACGGTACAGGCGTTTTGGGAAAATCTTCTGGCAAGCCGAGAGTGCATTTCCTTTTACAGCGATGAGGA
ACTGCTGGCGATGGGAATCAGTCCTGAATTTGTTCAGCACCCAGATTACGTCAAGGCCAAAGGGGAGGTA
GCTGACATCGATAAATTTGATGCTGCTTTCTTCGGTATCGCACCCCGAGAGGCGGAGCTGATGGATCCTC
AGCACCGTGTCCTGTTGGAAACCGCGTGGGCAGCCTTCGAAGATGCGGGCTATGTGGCTGCCGATTATCC
GGGGGATGTGGGTATTTTTGCTGGCAAAAGCATGGATTCCTATTTGATGCTGAACTTGATGCCGCACTTT
AAACGCGTTTTCTCTTCTGGCAGTTTGCAGGCGGCCATTGGTAACGACAAAGACAGTATCACTACTACCA
TCGCCTATCACCTCAACCTGCGCGGCCCGGCGATCACGGTGCAGACTTCCTCATCGACATCCTTGGTGGC
GGTGTGCGTGGCATGCCAAAGTCTGTTGACTTGGCAGTGTGACATGGCGATTGCTGGCGGAGTAACGCTG
GGGCCACCAGCAAAAACCGGCTACTTGTCGCAGGAAGGTGGGATCACCGCCGCCGATGGCCACTGTCGGG
CGTTTTCCGATAACAGCAGCGGATTTGTGCCCGGCACCGGCGCGGGGCTGGTGGTGTTAAAGCGTGTTGA
TGAAGCGCTGCGTGATGGCGATAACATCTATGCGGTCATCAAAGGATTTGCCGTCAACAACGACGGTTCG
GAGAAGATCAGTTATACCGCGCCGAGCGTGGATGCCCAAGCGCGCGCCATTGCTCAGGCACAGCGGTTGG
CAGGTTTGACACCGCAGGATATCACTTATGTGGAAGCCCACGGTACCGGTACGCGTTTGGGCGATCCGGT
TGAGTTTTCTGCGCTAAGCCAAGCCTTTGCGGGCGCGTCACAAAAGCAGTACTGTGCGCTGGGGTCGGTA
AAAACCAATATCGGCCATTTGGATACGGCAGCGGGCGTCGCAGGGTTGATAAAAACCGCGCTGGCAGTGC
AGCAGGGAATAATTCCCGCAACATTGCACTTTGAACGGCCCAATGCACAGATCGATCTGACCAATAGTCC
GTTTTACATCAACACTACCTGTCAACCGTGGCAACCGGAAAGCGGCATCCGTCGCGCGGGCGTCACCTCG
CTTGGCATGGGCGGCACCAATGCCCATGTTGTGCTGGAACAAGCGCCAGCCGTTGACTTGCAAGCGCGAG
CGCCTGTACCTGCCTACAGTATTTTGCCGTTTTCTGCCAAGACCGACAGTGCCTTATCCTCGGGGCTGGC
GCGTTTTGCCGATTTTCTGCAACATGAATCGCTGCCGGATAGGCGGGATCTGGCGTGGACACTCTCACAG
GGACGTAAAGCCTTCGCACATCGCGCCGCGCTCGTAACCAGAGATCTACATGCTGCCGGGACGCTGTTGC
AGCAGGCCGCGACAGCGCCGTTTGCTCGTGGTGTAGCGCAGACACAGCTCGGGCTGGGGCTGTTGTTTTC
CGGGCAGGGTAGCCAATATCAGCGCATGGGCCATCAGCTCTATCAGGTTTGGCCGGCCTACGCCGATGCC
TTCGACCGTTGCGCGACGTTACTCGAGCGTGAATACCAACTGGATATCCGCCATGAGTTGTTCAGAGCAG
AAGTCTCGTTAGCCCAAGGCGAACGCCTTGCGCAAACCTGCCTCACACAACCGCTGCTGTTCAGCGTCGA
GTATGCCTTAGCCCAATTGTGGCTCAGTTGGGGAATCACGCCAACGGTAATGATTGGTCATTCGCTGGGC
GAATGGGTGGCAGCGACGTTGGCAGGCGTGTTCTCTTTAGAGGATGCGTTGCGCTTGGTGGCGCGTCGAG
CAGAGCTGATGCATCAGGCACCAAGCGGTGCCATGTTGATGGTGGCGCTGCCCGAAGCACAGATTCGCGC
ACTGATTACCGCCCCGCTGGCGATTGCCGCTGTTAACGCCCCTGACTATTCGGTTATCGCCGGGCCTACG
TCGGAGATCCTCGCCGTCAGCCAGCGTCTGACGGAGCAGAACATCATCAACAAACGATTGCATACCTCTC
ATGCCTTCCACTCTAGCATGATGCAAGATGCGGCGCAGGCGCTACGTCAGGCATTTGAGAATGTACGACT
GAACCCGCCGACGCTCACCATCATCTCTACCGTAACCGGCGCGCACGTCAGTGCCGACACTCTCACCACA
CCGGACTACTGGATTGAACAGATGCTGATGCCTGTGCAGTTCTCCGCTGCACTGCAAGAGGCGCAAGCTA
CATTTGATGTCGATTTTCTGGAAATCGGGCCAGGTGCCACCCTGACCCAGCTGACCAACGGTCATGCATT
AGGTGATCGTCTCGCGTTCAGCTCGCTGCCAGCAGGTGCCCGCAGCAGCGATGAGCACAAACATATCTTA
GATACCGTGGCAGCGCTTTGGGTGCGAGGGCATAACATCGATTTGTCTGCGTTTGCAGGTGAGCAACCGC
GCCGTGTCTCTCTACCGACCTACGCCTTTGACAAAATCCGTTACTGGGTCGACAGTCCAGAAGAACAGAG
GAGCGCCGTAACGCCGGTGGCGGACGCGGGAAGTGTCATCCCTAGCGAACCGTCGGTGCGCCGTCAGCCG
CGTCCGGCGTTTTCGGTGCCTTACGCGGCTCCAGAGAGCAAAACGCAGCGCGGCTTAGTGGCGATTTGTG
AAGCATTGCTGGGAATTGACGGCTTGGGCATTGACGACAACTTCTTCGAAGCTGGCGGACATTCATTGAT
GCTGGGCATGTTGCTGGCGCAGGTACAGGAACGGTTCGCCGTCACTCTTTCCTTTTTCGACGTGATGGAG
GATGCCAGCGTGCGCGCGTTAGCGCAGTTGGTCGAGCAGGAGCAGCAGGATGATGGAGGGTCCGCACTTG
CCGTGCTAGTTAACGACATGATTAATGAGAATTCGAGCTCCGTCGACAAGCTTGCGGCCGCACTCGAGCA
CCACCACCACCACCACTGAGATCCGGCTGCTAACAAAGCCCGAAAGGAAGCTGAGTTGGCTGCTGCCACC
GCTGAGCAATAACTAGCATAACCCCTTGGGGCCTCTAAACGGGTCTTGAGGGGTTTTTTGCTGAAAGGAG
GAACTATATCCGGATTGGCGAATGGG
[124 nt withheld, positions 3597-3720]
C
[91 nt withheld, positions 3722-3812]
A
[49 nt withheld, positions 3814-3862]
CCTTTGACGTTGGAGTCCACGTTCTTT
[37 nt withheld, positions 3890-3926]
ACCCTATCTCGGTCTATTCTTTTGATTTATAAGGGATTTTGCCGATTTCGGCCTATTGGTTAAAAAATGA
GCTGATTTAACAAAAATTTAACGCGAATTTTAACAAAATATTAACGCTTACAATTTAGGTGGCACTTTTC
GGGGAAATGTGCGCGGAACCCCTATTTGTTTATTTTTCTAAATACATTCAAATATGTATCCGCTCATGAA
TTAATTCTTAGAAAAACTCATCGAGCATCAAATGAAACTGCAATTTATTCATATCAGGATTATCAATACC
ATATTTTTGAAAAAGCCGTTTCTGTAATGAAGGAGAAAACTCACCGAGGCAGTTCCATAGGATGGCAAGA
TCCTGGTATCGGTCTGCGATTCCGACTCGTCCAACATCAATACAACCTATTAATTTCCCCTCGTCAAAAA
TAAGGTTATCAAGTGAGAAATCACCATGAGTGACGACTGAATCCGGTGAGAATGGCAAAAGTTTATGCAT
TTCTTTCCAGACTTGTTCAACAGGCCAGCCATTACGCTCGTCATCAAAATCACTCGCATCAACCAAACCG
TTATTCATTCGTGATTGCGCCTGAGCGAGACGAAATACGCGATCGCTGTTAAAAGGACAATTACAAACAG
GAATCGAATGCAACCGGCGCAGGAACACTGCCAGCGCATCAACAATATTTTCACCTGAATCAGGATATTC
TTCTAATACCTGGAATGCTGTTTTCCCGGGGATCGCAGTGGTGAGTAACCATGCATCATCAGGAGTACGG
ATAAAATGCTTGATGGTCGGAAGAGGCATAAATTCCGTCAGCCAGTTTAGTCTGACCATCTCATCTGTAA
CATCATTGGCAACGCTACCTTTGCCATGTTTCAGAAACAACTCTGGCGCATCGGGCTTCCCATACAATCG
ATAGATTGTCGCACCTGATTGCCCGACATTATCGCGAGCCCATTTATACCCATATAAATCAGCATCCATG
TTGGAATTTAATCGCGGCCTAGAGCAAGACGTTTCCCGTTGAATATGGCTCATAACACCCCTTGTATTAC
TGTTTATGTAAGCAGACAGTTTTATTGTTCATGACCAAAATCCCTTAACGTGAGTTTTCGTTCCACTGAG
CGTCAGACCCCGTAGAAAAGATCAAAGGATCTTCTTGAGATCCTTTTTTTCTGCGCGTAATCTGCTGCTT
GCAAACAAAAAAACCACCGCTACCAGCGGTGGTTTGTTTGCCGGATCAAGAGCTACCAACTCTTTTTCCG
AAGGTAACTGGCTTCAGCAGAGCGCAGATACCAAATACTGTCCTTCTAGTGTAGCCGTAGTTAGGCCACC
ACTTCAAGAACTCTGTAGCACCGCCTACATACCTCGCTCTGCTAATCCTGTTACCAGTGGCTGCTGCCAG
TGGCGATAAGTCGTGTCTTACCGGGTTGGACTCAAGACGATAGTTACCGGATAAGGCGCAGCGGTCGGGC
TGAACGGGGGGTTCGTGCACACAGCCCAGCTTGGAGCGAACGACCTACACCGAACTGAGATACCTACAGC
GTGAGCTATGAGAAAGCGCCACGCTTCCCGAAGGGAGAAAGGCGGACAGGTATCCGGTAAGCGGCAGGGT
CGGAACAGGAGAGCGCACGAGGGAGCTTCCAGGGGGAAACGCCTGGTATCTTTATAGTCCTGTCGGGTTT
CGCCACCTCTGACTTGAGCGTCGATTTTTGTGATGCTCGTCAGGGGGGCGGAGCCTATGGAAAAACGCCA
GCAACGCGGCCTTTTTACGGTTCCTGGCCTTTTGCTGGCCTTTTGCTCACATGTTCTTTCCTGCGTTATC
CCCTGATTCTGTGGATAACCGTATTACCGCCTTTGAGTGAGCTGATACCGCTCGCCGCAGCCGAACGACC
GAGCGCAGCGAGTCAGTGAGCGAGGAAGCGGAAGAGCGCCTGATGCGGTATTTTCTCCTTACGCATCTGT
GCGGTATTTCACACCGCAATGGTGCACTCTCAGTACAATCTGCTCTGATGCCGCATAGTTAAGCCAGTAT
ACACTCCGCTATCGCTACGTGACTGGGTCATGGCTGCGCCCCGACACCCGCCAACACCCGCTGACGCGCC
CTGACGGGCTTGTCTGCTCCCGGCATCCGCTTACAGACAAGCTGTGACCGTCTCCGGGAGCTGCATGTGT
CAGAGGTTTTCACCGTCATCACCGAAACGCGCGAGGCAGCTGCGGTAAAGCTCATCAGCGTGGTCGTGAA
GCGATTCACAGATGTCTGCCTGTTCATCCGCGTCCAGCTCGTTGAGTTTCTCCAGAAGCGTTAATGTCTG
GCTTCTGATAAAGCGGGCCATGTTAAGGGCGGTTTTTTCCTGTTTGGTCACTGATGCCTCCGTGTAAGGG
GGATTTCTGTTCATGGGGGTAATGATACCGATGAAACGAGAGAGGATGCTCACGATACGGGTTACTGATG
ATGAACATGCCCGGTTACTGGAACGTTGTGAGGGTAAACAACTGGCGGTATGGATGCGGCGGGACCAGAG
AAAAATCACTCAGGGTCAATGCCAGCGCTTCGTTAATACAGATGTAGGTGTTCCACAGGGTAGCCAGCAG
CATCCTGCGATGCAGATCCGGAACATAATGGTGCAGGGCGCTGACTTCCGCGTTTCCAGACTTTACGAAA
CACGGAAACCGAAGACCATTCATGTTGTTGCTCAGGTCGCAGACGTTTTGCAGCAGCAGTCGCTTCACGT
TCGCTCGCGTATCGGTGATTCATTCTGCTAACCAGTAAGGCAACCCCGCCAGCCTAGCCGGGTCCTCAAC
GACAGGAGCACGATCATGCGCACCCGTGGGGCCGCCATGCCGGCGATAATGGCCTGCTTCTCGCCGAAAC
GTTTGGTGGCGGGACCAGTGACGAAGGCTTGAGCGAGGGCGTGCAAGATTCCGAATACCGCAAGCGACAG
GCCGATCATCGTCGCGCTCCAGCGAAAGCGGTCCTCGCCGAAAATGACCCAGAGCGCTGCCGGCACCTGT
CCTACGAGTTGCATGATAAAGAAGACAGTCATAAGTGCGGCGACGATAGTCATGCCCCGCGCCCACCGGA
AGGAGCTGACTGGGTTGAAGGCTCTCAAGGGCATCGGTCGAGATCCCGGTGCCTAATGAGTGAGCTAACT
TACATTAATTGCGTTGCGCTCACTGCCCGCTTTCCAGTCGGGAAACCTGTCGTGCCAGCTGCATTAATGA
ATCGGCCAACGCGCGGGGAGAGGCGGTTTGCGTATTGGGCGCCAGGGTGGTTTTTCTTTTCACCAGTGAG
ACGGGCAACAGCTGATTGCCCTTCACCGCCTGGCCCTGAGAGAGTTGCAGCAAGCGGTCCACGCTGGTTT
GCCCCAGCAGGCGAAAATCCTGTTTGATGGTGGTTAACGGCGGGATATAACATGAGCTGTCTTCGGTATC
GTCGTATCCCACTACCGAGATGTCCGCACCAACGCGCAGCCCGGACTCGGTAATGGCGCGCATTGCGCCC
AGCGCCATCTGATCGTTGGCAACCAGCATCGCAGTGGGAACGATGCCCTCATTCAGCATTTGCATGGTTT
GTTGAAAACCGGACATGGCACTCCAGTCGCCTTCCCGTTCCGCTATCGGCTGAATTTGATTGCGAGTGAG
ATATTTATGCCAGCCAGCCAGACGCAGACGCGCCGAGACAGAACTTAATGGGCCCGCTAACAGCGCGATT
TGCTGGTGACCCAATGCGACCAGATGCTCCACGCCCAGTCGCGTACCGTCTTCATGGGAGAAAATAATAC
TGTTGATGGGTGTCTGGTCAGAGACATCAAGAAATAACGCCGGAACATTAGTGCAGGCAGCTTCCACAGC
AATGGCATCCTGGTCATCCAGCGGATAGTTAATGATCAGCCCACTGACGCGTTGCGCGAGAAGATTGTGC
ACCGCCGCTTTACAGGCTTCGACGCCGCTTCGTTCTACCATCGACACCACCACGCTGGCACCCAGTTGAT
CGGCGCGAGATTTAATCGCCGCGACAATTTGCGACGGCGCGTGCAGGGCCAGACTGGAGGTGGCAACGCC
AATCAGCAACGACTGTTTGCCCGCCAGTTGTTGTGCCACGCGGTTGGGAATGTAATTCAGCTCCGCCATC
GCCGCTTCCACTTTTTCCCGCGTTTTCGCAGAAACGTGGCTGGCCTGGTTCACCACGCGGGAAACGGTCT
GATAAGAGACACCGGCATACTCTGCGACATCGTATAACGTTACTGGTTTCACATTCACCACCCTGAATTG
ACTCTCTTCCGGGCGCTATCATGCCATACCGCGAAAGGTTTTGCGCCATTCGATGGTGTCCGGGATCTCG
ACGCTCTCCCTTATGCGACTCCTGCATTAGGAAG
Features (pLannotate 1.2.2; 19 found; start..end, strand, type, name):
    269..287     +  promoter       T7 promoter: promoter for bacteriophage T7 RNA polymerase
    288..312     +  protein_bind   lac operator: The lac repressor binds to the lac operator to inhibit transcription in E. coli. This inhibition can be relieved by adding lactose or isopropyl-β-D-thiogalactopyranoside (IPTG). lac repressor encoded by lacI
    327..349     +  RBS            RBS: efficient ribosome binding site from bacteriophage T7 gene 10 (Olins and Rangwala, 1989)
    381..1934    +  CDS            pksN (fragment): PKSN_BACSU - Experimental evidence at protein level: Swiss-Prot protein existence level 1. Involved in some intermediate steps for the synthesis of the antibiotic polyketide bacillaene which is involved in secondary metabolism. From Bacillus subtilis (strain 168).
   3429..3446    +  CDS            9xHis (fragment): 9xHis affinity tag
   3456..3505    +  CDS            SET1 (fragment): solubility-enhancement tag derived from T7 phage gene 10B
   3513..3560    +  terminator     T7 terminator: transcription terminator for bacteriophage T7 RNA polymerase
   3597..4025    +  rep_origin     f1 ori (sequence partly withheld): f1 bacteriophage origin of replication; arrow indicates direction of (+) strand synthesis
   4078..4135    +  promoter       AmpR promoter (fragment): bla
   4144..4959    -  CDS            KanR: aminoglycoside phosphotransferase; aph(3')-Ia; confers resistance to kanamycin in bacteria or G418 (Geneticin®) in eukaryotes
   5081..5669    +  rep_origin     ori: high-copy-number ColE1/pMB1/pBR322/pUC origin of replication
   5855..5994    -  misc_feature   bom: basis of mobility region from pBR322
   6096..6287    -  CDS            rop: Rop protein, which maintains plasmids at low copy number; rop
   6304..6684    +  CDS            YPB1_ECOLX: Protein predicted: Swiss-Prot protein existence level 4. From Escherichia coli.
   6756..7047    -  CDS            TcR (fragment): tetracycline efflux protein; tet; confers resistance to tetracycline
   7062..7083    -  protein_bind   CAP binding site: CAP binding activates transcription in the presence of cAMP. E. coli catabolite activator protein
   7096..8178    -  CDS            lacI: lac repressor; lacI; The lac repressor binds to the lac operator to inhibit transcription in E. coli. This inhibition can be relieved by adding lactose or isopropyl-β-D-thiogalactopyranoside (IPTG).
   8179..8256    -  promoter       lacI promoter: lacI
   8264..243     -  CDS            TcR (fragment) (across the origin): tetracycline efflux protein; tet; confers resistance to tetracycline
