[The description below was written by a language model from this plasmid's Addgene catalogue record and pLannotate feature annotations shown in this document.]
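Description:
pET29b-clbI is a bacterial expression plasmid of about 8.3 kb, built on the pET29b backbone, for producing ClbI, a protein encoded by the clbI gene of the E. coli pks (colibactin) island. It replicates from a ColE1/pBR322-type origin and also carries the bom and rop elements; rop normally moderates copy number, although the record lists copy number as unknown. Selection is by kanamycin through an aph(3')-Ia resistance gene. An f1 origin is also present, along with short tetracycline-resistance gene fragments that are backbone remnants and not functional markers.

The expression cassette follows the standard pET arrangement. A T7 promoter is followed by a lac operator and the T7 gene 10 ribosome binding site, then the clbI open reading frame, and finally a T7 terminator. A lacI gene with its own promoter on the plasmid supplies repressor, so transcription stays low until it is induced with IPTG in a host that provides T7 RNA polymerase. The automated annotation labels the first part of the insert as a fragment of Bacillus subtilis pksN. This most likely reflects homology between polyketide synthase domains, not a different insert, because the catalogue entry identifies the gene as E. coli clbI. The histidine tag annotated at the end of the coding region matches the C-terminal 6xHis fusion in the record and allows metal-affinity purification. The short "SET1" hit just downstream is probably vector sequence near the terminator and not an added tag.

The stated purpose is simply expression of ClbI. The associated work concerns characterization of the polyketide synthase machinery from the pks island, which is consistent with using the plasmid to make recombinant, purifiable protein for biochemical study.
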