Addgene plasmid #114151: pET29b-clbI
Purpose: Expresses ClbI
Depositing lab: Emily Balskus. Depositing organization: Harvard University. Publication: Characterization of Polyketide Synthase Machinery from the pks Island Facilitates Isolation of a Candidate Precolibactin. Zha L, Wilson MR, Brotherton CA, Balskus EP. ACS Chem Biol. 2016 May 20;11(5):1287-95. doi: 10.1021/acschembio.6b00014. Epub 2016 Mar 1. PubMed 26890481.
Backbone
  Vector backbone: pET29b
  Total vector size (bp): 8304
  Vector type: Bacterial Expression
Growth in bacteria
  Bacterial resistance: Kanamycin, 50 μg/mL
  Growth temperature: 37°C
  Growth strain: DH5alpha
  Copy number: Unknown
Gene/Insert
  Gene/Insert name: clbI
  gRNA/shRNA sequence: na
  Species: E. coli
  GenBank ID: CAJ76291
  Tag / fusion protein: 6xHis (C terminal on insert)
Terms and licenses: Academic/Nonprofit Terms; Industry Terms: Not Available to Industry
How to cite: pET29b-clbI was a gift from Emily Balskus (Addgene plasmid # 114151 ; http://n2t.net/addgene:114151 ; RRID:Addgene_114151)
